>Addgene plasmid #23395 | pDONR223-NEK7 | addgene full sequence | sequence record 457343 | Addgene NGS Result
CAAATAATGATTTTATTTTGACTGATAGTGACCTGTTCGTTGCAACAAATTGATGAGCAATGCTTTTTTA
TAATGCCAACTTTGTACAAAAAAGTTGGCACCATGGATGAGCAATCACAAGGAATGCAAGGGCCACCTGT
TCCTCAGTTCCAACCACAGAAGGCCTTACGACCGGATATGGGCTATAATACATTAGCCAACTTTCGAATA
GAAAAGAAAATTGGTCGCGGACAATTTAGTGAAGTTTATAGAGCAGCCTGTCTCTTGGATGGAGTACCAG
TAGCTTTAAAAAAAGTGCAGATATTTGATTTAATGGATGCCAAAGCACGTGCTGATTGCATCAAAGAAAT
AGATCTTCTTAAGCAACTCAACCATCCAAATGTAATAAAATATTATGCATCATTCATTGAAGATAATGAA
CTAAACATAGTTTTGGAACTAGCAGATGCTGGCGACCTATCCAGAATGATCAAGCATTTTAAGAAGCAAA
AGAGGCTAATTCCTGAAAGAACTGTTTGGAAGTATTTTGTTCAGCTTTGCAGTGCATTGGAACACATGCA
TTCTCGAAGAGTCATGCATAGAGATATAAAACCAGCTAATGTGTTCATTACAGCCACTGGGGTGGTAAAA
CTTGGAGATCTTGGGCTTGGCCGGTTTTTCAGCTCAAAAACCACAGCTGCACATTCTTTAGTTGGTACGC
CTTATTACATGTCTCCAGAGAGAATACATGAAAATGGATACAACTTCAAATCTGACATCTGGTCTCTTGG
CTGTCTACTATATGAGATGGCTGCATTACAAAGTCCTTTCTATGGTGACAAAATGAATTTATACTCACTG
TGTAAGAAGATAGAACAGTGTGACTACCCACCTCTTCCTTCAGATCACTATTCAGAAGAACTCCGACAGT
TAGTTAATATGTGCATCAACCCAGATCCAGAGAAGCGACCAGACGTCACCTATGTTTATGACGTAGCAAA
GAGGATGCATGCATGCACTGCAAGCAGCTTGCCAACTTTCTTGTACAAAGTTGGCATTATAAGAAAGCAT
TGCTTATCAATTTGTTGCAACGAACAGGTCACTATCAGTCAAAATAAAATCATTATTTGCCATCCAGCTG
ATATCCCCTATAGTGAGTCGTATTACATGGTCATAGCTGTTTCCTGGCAGCTCTGGCCCGTGTCTCAAAA
TCTCTGATGTTACATTGCACAAGATAAAAATATATCATCATGCCTCCTCTAGACCAGCCAGGACAGAAAT
GCCTCGACTTCGCTGCTACCCAAGGTTGCCGGGTGACGCACACCGTGGAAACGGATGAAGGCACGAACCC
AGTGGACATAAGCCTGTTCGGTTCGTAAGCTGTAATGCAAGTAGCGTATGCGCTCACGCAACTGGTCCAG
AACCTTGACCGAACGCAGCGGTGGTAACGGCGCAGTGGCGGTTTTCATGGCTTGTTATGACTGTTTTTTT
GGGGTACAGTCTATGCCTCGGGCATCCAAGCAGCAAGCGCGTTACGCCGTGGGTCGATGTTTGATGTTAT
GGAGCAGCAACGATGTTACGCAGCAGGGCAGTCGCCCTAAAACAAAGTTAAACATTATGAGGGAAGCGGT
GATCGCCGAAGTATCGACTCAACTATCAGAGGTAGTTGGCGTCATCGAGCGCCATCTCGAACCGACGTTG
CTGGCCGTACATTTGTACGGCTCCGCAGTGGATGGCGGCCTGAAGCCACACAGTGATATTGATTTGCTGG
TTACGGTGACCGTAAGGCTTGATGAAACAACGCGGCGAGCTTTGATCAACGACCTTTTGGAAACTTCGGC
TTCCCCTGGAGAGAGCGAGATTCTCCGCGCTGTAGAAGTCACCATTGTTGTGCACGACGACATCATTCCG
TGGCGTTATCCAGCTAAGCGCGAACTGCAATTTGGAGAATGGCAGCGCAATGACATTCTTGCAGGTATCT
TCGAGCCAGCCACGATCGACATTGATCTGGCTATCTTGCTGACAAAAGCAAGAGAACATAGCGTTGCCTT
GGTAGGTCCAGCGGCGGAGGAACTCTTTGATCCGGTTCCTGAACAGGATCTATTTGAGGCGCTAAATGAA
ACCTTAACGCTATGGAACTCGCCGCCCGACTGGGCTGGCGATGAGCGAAATGTAGTGCTTACGTTGTCCC
GCATTTGGTACAGCGCAGTAACCGGCAAAATCGCGCCGAAGGATGTCGCTGCCGACTGGGCAATGGAGCG
CCTGCCGGCCCAGTATCAGCCCGTCATACTTGAAGCTAGACAGGCTTATCTTGGACAAGAAGAAGATCGC
TTGGCCTCGCGCGCAGATCAGTTGGAAGAATTTGTCCACTACGTGAAAGGCGAGATCACCAAGGTAGTCG
GCAAATAACCCTCGAGCCACCCATGACCAAAATCCCTTAACGTGAGTTACGCGTCGTTCCACTGAGCGTC
AGACCCCGTAGAAAAGATCAAAGGATCTTCTTGAGATCCTTTTTTTCTGCGCGTAATCTGCTGCTTGCAA
ACAAAAAAACCACCGCTACCAGCGGTGGTTTGTTTGCCGGATCAAGAGCTACCAACTCTTTTTCCGAAGG
TAACTGGCTTCAGCAGAGCGCAGATACCAAATACTGTTCTTCTAGTGTAGCCGTAGTTAGGCCACCACTT
CAAGAACTCTGTAGCACCGCCTACATACCTCGCTCTGCTAATCCTGTTACCAGTGGCTGCTGCCAGTGGC
GATAAGTCGTGTCTTACCGGGTTGGACTCAAGACGATAGTTACCGGATAAGGCGCAGCGGTCGGGCTGAA
CGGGGGGTTCGTGCACACAGCCCAGCTTGGAGCGAACGACCTACACCGAACTGAGATACCTACAGCGTGA
GCTATGAGAAAGCGCCACGCTTCCCGAAGGGAGAAAGGCGGACAGGTATCCGGTAAGCGGCAGGGTCGGA
ACAGGAGAGCGCACGAGGGAGCTTCCAGGGGGAAACGCCTGGTATCTTTATAGTCCTGTCGGGTTTCGCC
ACCTCTGACTTGAGCGTCGATTTTTGTGATGCTCGTCAGGGGGGCGGAGCCTATGGAAAAACGCCAGCAA
CGCGGCCTTTTTACGGTTCCTGGCCTTTTGCTGGCCTTTTGCTCACATGTTCTTTCCTGCGTTATCCCCT
GATTCTGTGGATAACCGTATTACCGCCTTTGAGTGAGCTGATACCGCTCGCCGCAGCCGAACGACCGAGC
GCAGCGAGTCAGTGAGCGAGGAAGCGGAAGAGCGCCCAATACGCAAACCGCCTCTCCCCGCGCGTTGGCC
GATTCATTAATGCAGCTGGCACGACAGGTTTCCCGACTGGAAAGCGGGCAGTGAGCGCAACGCAATTAAT
ACGCGTACCGCTAGCCAGGAAGAGTTTGTAGAAACGCAAAAAGGCCATCCGTCAGGATGGCCTTCTGCTT
AGTTTGATGCCTGGCAGTTTATGGCGGGCGTCCTGCCCGCCACCCTCCGGGCCGTTGCTTCACAACGTTC
AAATCCGCTCCCGGCGGATTTGTCCTACTCAGGAGAGCGTTCACCGACAAACAACAGATAAAACGAAAGG
CCCAGTCTTCCGACTGAGCCTTTCGTTTTATTTGATGCCTGGCAGTTCCCTACTCTCGCGTTAACGCTAG
CATGGATGTTTTCCCAGTCACGACGTTGTAAAACGACGGCCAGTCTTAAGCTCGGGCCC
Features (pLannotate 1.2.2; 12 found; start..end, strand, type, name):
      2..97      +  protein_bind   attL3: mutant version of attL; recombination site for the Gateway® LR reaction LR Clonase™
    103..1008    +  CDS            NEK7: NEK7_HUMAN - Experimental evidence at protein level: Swiss-Prot protein existence level 1. Protein kinase which plays an important role in mitotic cell cycle progression (PubMed:17101132). Required for microtubule nucleation activity of the centrosome, robust mitotic spindle formation and cytokinesis (PubMed:17586473, PubMed:19414596). Phosphorylates RPS6KB1 (By similarity). Phosphorylates EML4 at 'Ser-146', promoting its dissociation from microtubules during mitosis which is required for efficient chromosome congression (PubMed:31409757). From Homo sapiens (Human).
   1013..1108    -  protein_bind   attL3: mutant version of attL; recombination site for the Gateway® LR reaction LR Clonase™
   1127..1145    -  promoter       T7 promoter: promoter for bacteriophage T7 RNA polymerase
   1335..1358    +  promoter       Pc promoter (fragment): intI1 (promoter lies within the coding sequence); class 1 integron promoter
   1534..1590    +  CDS            GmR (fragment): gentamycin acetyltransferase; aacC1; confers resistance to gentamycin
   1597..2388    +  CDS            SmR: aminoglycoside adenylyltransferase (Murphy, 1985); aadA; confers resistance to spectinomycin and streptomycin
   2481..3069    +  rep_origin     ori: high-copy-number ColE1/pMB1/pBR322/pUC origin of replication
   3252..3344    +  CDS            lacI (fragment): lac repressor; lacI; The lac repressor binds to the lac operator to inhibit transcription in E. coli. This inhibition can be relieved by adding lactose or isopropyl-β-D-thiogalactopyranoside (IPTG).
   3399..3426    -  terminator     rrnB T2 terminator: transcription terminator T2 from the E. coli rrnB gene
   3558..3601    +  terminator     rrnB T1 terminator: Escherichia coli rrnB; transcription terminator T1 from the E. coli rrnB gene
   3648..3684    -  CDS            lacZα (fragment): LacZα fragment of β-galactosidase; lacZ fragment
