[The description below was written by a language model from this plasmid's Addgene catalogue record and pLannotate feature annotations shown in this document.]
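Description:
pDONR223-NEK7 is a Gateway entry clone built by recombining the human NEK7 open reading frame into the Invitrogen pDONR223 donor backbone. It is a bacterial shuttle construct only. It replicates in E. coli from a high-copy ColE1/pUC-type origin and is selected with spectinomycin through the aadA (SmR) aminoglycoside adenylyltransferase gene. This gene sits downstream of a class 1 integron Pc promoter fragment and a short remnant of a gentamicin resistance gene. The sequenced plasmid is 3,699 nt, smaller than the listed empty backbone. This is consistent with the donor vector's counterselection cassette having been replaced by the roughly 0.9 kb insert during cloning. rrnB T1 and T2 terminators lie upstream of the cloning region, where they insulate it from read-through transcription. Small lacI and lacZα fragments are annotated as backbone remnants.

The payload is the coding sequence of NEK7, a NIMA-related serine/threonine kinase involved in centrosomal microtubule nucleation, mitotic spindle formation and cytokinesis. The ORF is flanked on both sides by attL-type recombination sites. The annotation tool labels both as attL3, and they are the sites used in the LR Clonase reaction. A T7 promoter lies just outside the downstream site in reverse orientation, and no eukaryotic promoter is present. The ORF deliberately lacks a stop codon, so transfer into a destination vector fuses it in frame to a C-terminal epitope tag and a vector-supplied stop codon. The depositors state that the plasmid should not be transfected directly. Instead, it serves as a source clone for moving NEK7 into expression vectors, such as the companion pLX lentiviral destination series, for mammalian expression. It is part of a kinase ORF collection used in gain-of-function screening, including work on resistance to RAF inhibition.
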