Addgene plasmid #23395: pDONR223-NEK7
Depositing lab: William Hahn & David Root. Depositing organization: Dana-Farber Cancer Institute. Publication: COT drives resistance to RAF inhibition through MAP kinase pathway reactivation. Johannessen CM, Boehm JS, Kim SY, Thomas SR, Wardwell L, Johnson LA, Emery CM, Stransky N, Cogdill AP, Barretina J, Caponigro G, Hieronymus H, Murray RR, Salehi-Ashtiani K, Hill DE, Vidal M, Zhao JJ, Yang X, Alkan O, Kim S, Harris JL, Wilson CJ, Myer VE, Finan PM, Root DE, Roberts TM, Golub T, Flaherty KT, Dummer R, Weber BL, Sellers WR, Schlegel R, Wargo JA, Hahn WC, Garraway LA. Nature. 2010 Dec 16;468(7326):968-72. doi: 10.1038/nature09627 PubMed 21107320.
Backbone
  Vector backbone: pDONR223
  Backbone manufacturer: Invitrogen
  Backbone size w/o insert (bp): 5005
  Vector type: Gateway Donor vector
Growth in bacteria
  Bacterial resistance: Spectinomycin, 50 μg/mL
  Growth temperature: 37°C
  Growth strain: DH5alpha
  Copy number: High Copy
Gene/Insert
  Gene/Insert name: NEK7 (alt name: NIMA (never in mitosis gene a)-related kinase 7)
  Species: H. sapiens (human)
  Insert size (bp): 909
  Entrez Gene: NEK7
  Cloning method: Gateway Cloning
  Sequencing primers: 5′ M13pUC-fwd; 3′ M13rev
Terms and licenses: Academic/Nonprofit Terms; Industry Terms: Not Available to Industry
Depositor comments: The ORF has no Stop codon. This design enables easy recombination into a destination vector to add an epitope tag of choice and Stop codon to the ORF. Do NOT use this plasmid directly for transfections. A set of 4 custom lentiviral vectors is available ( pLX301 (http://www.addgene.org/25895/) , pLX302 (http://www.addgene.org/25896/) , pLX303 (http://www.addgene.org/25897/) , pLX304 (http://www.addgene.org/25890/) ) to be used to express these ORFs in mammalian cells. These plasmids are not included in the kit and must be ordered separately.
How to cite: pDONR223-NEK7 was a gift from William Hahn & David Root (Addgene plasmid # 23395 ; http://n2t.net/addgene:23395 ; RRID:Addgene_23395)
