>Addgene plasmid #23395 | pDONR223-NEK7 | depositor partial sequence | sequence record 10962 | Author sequence
ATGGATGAGCAATCACAAGGAATGCAAGGGCCACCTGTTCCTCAGTTCCAACCACAGAAGGCCTTACGAC
CGGATATGGGCTATAATACATTAGCCAACTTTCGAATAGAAAAGAAAATTGGTCGCGGACAATTTAGTGA
AGTTTATAGAGCAGCCTGTCTCTTGGATGGAGTACCAGTAGCTTTAAAAAAAGTGCAGATATTTGATTTA
ATGGATGCCAAAGCACGTGCTGATTGCATCAAAGAAATAGATCTTCTTAAGCAACTCAACCATCCAAATG
TAATAAAATATTATGCATCATTCATTGAAGATAATGAACTAAACATAGTTTTGGAACTAGCAGATGCTGG
CGACCTATCCAGAATGATCAAGCATTTTAAGAAGCAAAAGAGGCTAATTCCTGAAAGAACTGTTTGGAAG
TATTTTGTTCAGCTTTGCAGTGCATTGGAACACATGCATTCTCGAAGAGTCATGCATAGAGATATAAAAC
CAGCTAATGTGTTCATTACAGCCACTGGGGTGGTAAAACTTGGAGATCTTGGGCTTGGCCGGTTTTTCAG
CTCAAAAACCACAGCTGCACATTCTTTAGTTGGTACGCCTTATTACATGTCTCCAGAGAGAATACATGAA
AATGGATACAACTTCAAATCTGACATCTGGTCTCTTGGCTGTCTACTATATGAGATGGCTGCATTACAAA
GTCCTTTCTATGGTGACAAAATGAATTTATACTCACTGTGTAAGAAGATAGAACAGTGTGACTACCCACC
TCTTCCTTCAGATCACTATTCAGAAGAACTCCGACAGTTAGTTAATATGTGCATCAACCCAGATCCAGAG
AAGCGACCAGACGTCACCTATGTTTATGACGTAGCAAAGAGGATGCATGCATGCACTGCAAGCAGCTTG
