>Addgene plasmid #23395 | pDONR223-NEK7 | addgene partial sequence | sequence record 29212 | 23395 with M13pUC-fwd
AGCTCGGGCCCAATAATGATTTTATTTTGACTGATAGTGACCTGTTCGTTGCAACAAATTGATGAGCAAT
GCTTTTTTATAATGCCAACTTTGTACAAAAAAGTTGGCACCATGGATGAGCAATCACAAGGAATGCAAGG
GCCACCTGTTCCTCAGTTCCAACCACAGAAGGCCTTACGACCGGATATGGGCTATAATACATTAGCCAAC
TTTCGAATAGAAAAGAAAATTGGTCGCGGACAATTTAGTGAAGTTTATAGAGCAGCCTGTCTCTTGGATG
GAGTACCAGTAGCTTTAAAAAAAGTGCAGATATTTGATTTAATGGATGCCAAAGCACGTGCTGATTGCAT
CAAAGAAATAGATCTTCTTAAGCAACTCAACCATCCAAATGTAATAAAATATTATGCATCATTCATTGAA
GATAATGAACTAAACATAGTTTTGGAACTAGCAGATGCTGGCGACCTATCCAGAATGATCAAGCATTTTA
AGAAGCAAAAGAGGCTAATTCCTGAAAGAACTGTTTGGAAGTATTTTGTTCAGCTTTGCAGTGCATTGGA
ACACATGCATTCTCGAAGAGTCATGCATAGAGATATAAAACCAG
